Addgene plasmid #184260: pcDNA FZD4_5CRDlinker
Purpose: Expresses FLAG tagged FZD5 swapped with FZD5 CRDlinker domain
Depositing lab: Hee-Jung Choi. Depositing organization: Seoul National University. Publication: Functional role of the Frizzled linker domain in the Wnt signaling pathway. Ko SB, Mihara E, Park Y, Roh K, Kang C, Takagi J, Bang I, Choi HJ. Commun Biol. 2022 May 5;5(1):421. doi: 10.1038/s42003-022-03370-4. PubMed 35513706.
Backbone
  Vector backbone: pcDNA3.1 mychis
  Vector type: Mammalian Expression
Growth in bacteria
  Bacterial resistance: Ampicillin, 100 μg/mL
  Growth temperature: 37°C
  Growth strain: DH5alpha
  Copy number: High Copy
Gene/Insert
  Gene/Insert name: FZD4_5CRDlinker
  Species: M. musculus (mouse)
  Mutation: Replaced FZD4 aa41-203 with FZD5 aa27-221
  Entrez Gene: Fzd4 (a.k.a. Fz4)
  Tag / fusion protein: FLAG (N terminal on insert)
  Cloning method: Restriction Enzyme; 5′ cloning site unknown (unknown if destroyed)
  Sequencing primers: 5′ CMV-F; 3′ BGH-R
Terms and licenses: Academic/Nonprofit Terms; Industry Terms: Not Available to Industry
How to cite: pcDNA FZD4_5CRDlinker was a gift from Hee-Jung Choi (Addgene plasmid # 184260 ; http://n2t.net/addgene:184260 ; RRID:Addgene_184260)
