[The description below was written by a language model from this plasmid's Addgene catalogue record and pLannotate feature annotations shown in this document.]
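Description:
pcDNA FZD4_5CRDlinker is a mammalian expression plasmid built on a pcDNA3.1 myc-His backbone that encodes a chimeric mouse Frizzled receptor. According to the mutation field, residues 41–203 of FZD4 were replaced with residues 27–221 of FZD5, so the extracellular cysteine-rich domain (CRD) and the adjoining linker come from FZD5 while the rest of the receptor is FZD4. The catalogue purpose line describes it as FZD5 swapped with the FZD5 CRD-linker, which appears to be a wording slip, since the plasmid name, Entrez gene entry and feature annotation all point to an FZD4 scaffold. The record lists an N-terminal FLAG tag. The feature table does not annotate the tag itself, but it shows a mouse preprotrypsin leader upstream of the Fzd4 coding region. This arrangement is consistent with a heterologous signal peptide directing secretion so that the tag sits at the extracellular N-terminus of the mature receptor.

Expression is driven by the CMV immediate-early enhancer and promoter and terminated by the bGH polyadenylation signal. A T7 promoter lies upstream of the insert. An SV40 promoter-driven neomycin resistance cassette with an SV40 poly(A) signal allows G418 selection of stable mammalian cell lines. In bacteria the plasmid replicates at high copy from a ColE1/pUC-type origin and is selected with ampicillin through AmpR. An f1 origin is also present. The small annotated fragments (HIV-1 LTR, ble, lacI) are probably short backbone sequence matches, not functional elements. The associated publication title indicates the construct was used to study the role of the Frizzled linker domain in Wnt signalling through domain swaps.
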