Features (pLannotate 1.2.2; 21 found; start..end, strand, type, name):
     28..80      -  misc_feature   bom (fragment): basis of mobility region from pBR322
    235..614     +  enhancer       CMV enhancer: human cytomegalovirus immediate early enhancer
    615..818     +  promoter       CMV promoter: human cytomegalovirus (CMV) immediate early promoter
    814..847     +  LTR            5' LTR (truncated) (fragment): truncated 5' long terminal repeat (LTR) from HIV-1
    863..881     +  promoter       T7 promoter: promoter for bacteriophage T7 RNA polymerase
    914..958     +  CDS            preprotrypsin leader: leader sequence from mouse preprotrypsin
   1013..2581    +  CDS            Fzd4: FZD4_MOUSE - Experimental evidence at protein level: Swiss-Prot protein existence level 1. Receptor for Wnt proteins (PubMed:10097073). Most frizzled receptors are coupled to the beta-catenin (CTNNB1) canonical signaling pathway, which leads to the activation of disheveled proteins, inhibition of GSK-3 kinase, nuclear accumulation of beta-catenin (CTNNB1) and activation of Wnt target genes (PubMed:19837033). Plays a critical role in retinal vascularization by acting as a receptor for Wnt proteins and norrin (NDP) (PubMed:19837033). In retina, it can be activated by Wnt protein-binding and also
   2637..2861    +  polyA_signal   bGH poly(A) signal: bovine growth hormone polyadenylation signal
   2865..2886    +  promoter       SV40 promoter (fragment): SV40 enhancer and early promoter
   2907..3335    +  rep_origin     f1 ori (sequence partly withheld): f1 bacteriophage origin of replication; arrow indicates direction of (+) strand synthesis
   3349..3678    +  promoter       SV40 promoter: SV40 enhancer and early promoter
   3745..4536    +  CDS            neo: KKA2_KLEPN - Also known as kan, nptII. Experimental evidence at protein level: Swiss-Prot protein existence level 1. Resistance to kanamycin, neomycin, paromomycin, ribostamycin, butirosin and gentamicin B. From Klebsiella pneumoniae.
   4562..4720    +  CDS            ble (fragment): BLE_KLEPN - Experimental evidence at protein level: Swiss-Prot protein existence level 1. Binding protein with a strong affinity to the bleomycin family of antibiotics. Binds to CL990; an antimitotic-antibiotic compound. From Klebsiella pneumoniae.
   4715..4836    +  polyA_signal   SV40 poly(A) signal: SV40 polyadenylation signal
   4909..4925    -  protein_bind   lac operator: The lac repressor binds to the lac operator to inhibit transcription in E. coli. This inhibition can be relieved by adding lactose or isopropyl-β-D-thiogalactopyranoside (IPTG). lac repressor encoded by lacI
   4933..4963    -  promoter       lac promoter: promoter for the E. coli lac operon
   4978..4999    -  protein_bind   CAP binding site: CAP binding activates transcription in the presence of cAMP. E. coli catabolite activator protein
   5012..5104    -  CDS            lacI (fragment): lac repressor; lacI; The lac repressor binds to the lac operator to inhibit transcription in E. coli. This inhibition can be relieved by adding lactose or isopropyl-β-D-thiogalactopyranoside (IPTG).
   5287..5875    -  rep_origin     ori: high-copy-number ColE1/pMB1/pBR322/pUC origin of replication
   6046..6906    -  CDS            AmpR: β-lactamase; bla; confers resistance to ampicillin, carbenicillin, and related antibiotics
   6907..7011    -  promoter       AmpR promoter: bla
>Addgene plasmid #184260 | pcDNA FZD4_5CRDlinker | addgene full sequence | sequence record 366674 | Addgene NGS Result
GACGGATCGGGAGATCTCCCGATCCCCTATGGTGCACTCTCAGTACAATCTGCTCTGATGCCGCATAGTT
AAGCCAGTATCTGCTCCCTGCTTGTGTGTTGGAGGTCGCTGAGTAGTGCGCGAGCAAAATTTAAGCTACA
ACAAGGCAAGGCTTGACCGACAATTGCATGAAGAATCTGCTTAGGGTTAGGCGTTTTGCGCTGCTTCGCG
ATGTACGGGCCAGATATACGCGTTGACATTGATTATTGACTAGTTATTAATAGTAATCAATTACGGGGTC
ATTAGTTCATAGCCCATATATGGAGTTCCGCGTTACATAACTTACGGTAAATGGCCCGCCTGGCTGACCG
CCCAACGACCCCCGCCCATTGACGTCAATAATGACGTATGTTCCCATAGTAACGCCAATAGGGACTTTCC
ATTGACGTCAATGGGTGGAGTATTTACGGTAAACTGCCCACTTGGCAGTACATCAAGTGTATCATATGCC
AAGTACGCCCCCTATTGACGTCAATGACGGTAAATGGCCCGCCTGGCATTATGCCCAGTACATGACCTTA
TGGGACTTTCCTACTTGGCAGTACATCTACGTATTAGTCATCGCTATTACCATGGTGATGCGGTTTTGGC
AGTACATCAATGGGCGTGGATAGCGGTTTGACTCACGGGGATTTCCAAGTCTCCACCCCATTGACGTCAA
TGGGAGTTTGTTTTGGCACCAAAATCAACGGGACTTTCCAAAATGTCGTAACAACTCCGCCCCATTGACG
CAAATGGGCGGTAGGCGTGTACGGTGGGAGGTCTATATAAGCAGAGCTCTCTGGCTAACTAGAGAACCCA
CTGCTTACTGGCTTATCGAAATTAATACGACTCACTATAGGGAGACCCAAGCTGGCTAGTTAAGCTTGGT
ACCATGTCTGCACTTCTGATCCTAGCTCTTGTTGGAGCTGCAGTTGCTGACTACAAAGACGATGACGACA
AGCTTGCGGCCGCAGCGTCCAAGGCCCCGGTGTGCCAGGAAATCACGGTGCCCATGTGCCGCGGCATCGG
CTACAACCTGACGCACATGCCCAACCAGTTCAACCACGACACGCAGGACGAGGCGGGCCTGGAGGTGCAC
CAGTTCTGGCCGCTGGTGGAGATCCAATGCTCGCCGGACCTGCGCTTCTTCCTATGCTCTATGTACACGC
CCATCTGTCTGCCCGACTACCACAAGCCGCTGCCGCCCTGCCGCTCGGTGTGCGAGCGCGCCAAGGCCGG
CTGCTCGCCGCTGATGCGCCAGTACGGCTTCGCCTGGCCCGAGCGCATGAGCTGCGACCGCCTCCCGGTG
CTGGGCCGCGACGCCGAGGTCCTCTGCATGGATTACAACCGCAGCGAGGCCACCACGGCGCCCCCCAGGC
CTTTCCCAGCCAAGCCCACCCTTCCAGGCCCGCCAGGGGCGCCGGCCTCGGGGGGCGAATGCCCCGCTGG
GGGCCCGTTCGTGTGCAAGTGTCGCGAGCCCTTCGTGCCCATTCTGAAGGAGTCACACCCGCTCTACAAC
AAGGTGCGGACGGGCCAGGTGCCCAACTGCGCGGTACCCTGTGGCTACGATGCTGGCTTGTACAGCCGCT
CAGCTAAGGAGTTCACGGATATTTGGATGGCTGTGTGGGCCAGCCTCTGCTTCATCTCCACCACCTTCAC
CGTGCTGACCTTCCTGATTGATTCATCCAGGTTTTCTTACCCTGAGCGCCCCATCATATTTCTCAGTATG
TGCTATAATATTTATAGCATTGCTTATATTGTTCGGCTGACTGTAGGCCGGGAAAGGATATCCTGTGATT
TTGAAGAGGCGGCAGAGCCCGTTCTCATCCAAGAAGGACTTAAGAACACAGGATGTGCAATAATTTTCTT
GCTGATGTACTTTTTTGGAATGGCCAGCTCCATTTGGTGGGTTATTCTGACACTCACTTGGTTTTTGGCA
GCCGGACTCAAGTGGGGTCATGAAGCCATTGAAATGCACAGTTCTTATTTCCACATCGCAGCCTGGGCTA
TTCCCGCAGTGAAAACCATTGTCATCTTGATTATGAGACTAGTGGATGCCGATGAACTGACTGGCTTGTG
CTATGTTGGGAACCAAAACCTAGATGCCCTCACTGGCTTTGTGGTGGCTCCTCTCTTTACGTATTTGGTG
ATTGGAACGCTGTTCATTGCGGCGGGTTTGGTGGCCTTATTCAAAATTCGGTCCAATCTTCAAAAAGACG
GGACAAAGACAGACAAGTTGGAAAGGCTAATGGTCAAGATCGGGGTCTTCTCAGTACTGTACACGGTTCC
TGCAACCTGTGTGATTGCCTGTTATTTCTATGAAATCTCAAACTGGGCACTCTTTCGATATTCTGCAGAT
GACTCAAACATGGCAGTTGAAATGTTGAAAATTTTTATGTCTTTGCTCGTGGGCATCACTTCAGGCATGT
GGATTTGGTCTGCCAAAACTCTTCACACGTGGCAAAAGTGTTCTAACCGATTGGTGAATTCTGGGAAGGT
AAAGAGAGAGAAGAGGGGGAATGGTTGGGTGAAGCCAGGAAAAGGCAACGAGACTGTGGTATAGCTCGAG
CATCATCACCATCACCATTGAGTTTAAACCCGCTGATCAGCCTCGACTGTGCCTTCTAGTTGCCAGCCAT
CTGTTGTTTGCCCCTCCCCCGTGCCTTCCTTGACCCTGGAAGGTGCCACTCCCACTGTCCTTTCCTAATA
AAATGAGGAAATTGCATCGCATTGTCTGAGTAGGTGTCATTCTATTCTGGGGGGTGGGGTGGGGCAGGAC
AGCAAGGGGGAGGATTGGGAAGACAATAGCAGGCATGCTGGGGATGCGGTGGGCTCTATGGCTTCTGAGG
CGGAAAGAACCAGCTGGGGCTCTAGGGGGTATCCCC
[124 nt withheld, positions 2907-3030]
C
[91 nt withheld, positions 3032-3122]
A
[49 nt withheld, positions 3124-3172]
CCTTTGACGTTGGAGTCCACGTTCTTT
[37 nt withheld, positions 3200-3236]
ACCCTATCTCGGTCTATTCTTTTGATTTATAAGGGATTTTGCCGATTTCGGCCTATTGGTTAAAAAATGA
GCTGATTTAACAAAAATTTAACGCGAATTAATTCTGTGGAATGTGTGTCAGTTAGGGTGTGGAAAGTCCC
CAGGCTCCCCAGCAGGCAGAAGTATGCAAAGCATGCATCTCAATTAGTCAGCAACCAGGTGTGGAAAGTC
CCCAGGCTCCCCAGCAGGCAGAAGTATGCAAAGCATGCATCTCAATTAGTCAGCAACCATAGTCCCGCCC
CTAACTCCGCCCATCCCGCCCCTAACTCCGCCCAGTTCCGCCCATTCTCCGCCCCATGGCTGACTAATTT
TTTTTATTTATGCAGAGGCCGAGGCCGCCTCTGCCTCTGAGCTATTCCAGAAGTAGTGAGGAGGCTTTTT
TGGAGGCCTAGGCTTTTGCAAAAAGCTCCCGGGAGCTTGTATATCCATTTTCGGATCTGATCAAGAGACA
GGATGAGGATCGTTTCGCATGATTGAACAAGATGGATTGCACGCAGGTTCTCCGGCCGCTTGGGTGGAGA
GGCTATTCGGCTATGACTGGGCACAACAGACAATCGGCTGCTCTGATGCCGCCGTGTTCCGGCTGTCAGC
GCAGGGGCGCCCGGTTCTTTTTGTCAAGACCGACCTGTCCGGTGCCCTGAATGAACTGCAGGACGAGGCA
GCGCGGCTATCGTGGCTGGCCACGACGGGCGTTCCTTGCGCAGCTGTGCTCGACGTTGTCACTGAAGCGG
GAAGGGACTGGCTGCTATTGGGCGAAGTGCCGGGGCAGGATCTCCTGTCATCTCACCTTGCTCCTGCCGA
GAAAGTATCCATCATGGCTGATGCAATGCGGCGGCTGCATACGCTTGATCCGGCTACCTGCCCATTCGAC
CACCAAGCGAAACATCGCATCGAGCGAGCACGTACTCGGATGGAAGCCGGTCTTGTCGATCAGGATGATC
TGGACGAAGAGCATCAGGGGCTCGCGCCAGCCGAACTGTTCGCCAGGCTCAAGGCGCGCATGCCCGACGG
CGAGGATCTCGTCGTGACCCATGGCGATGCCTGCTTGCCGAATATCATGGTGGAAAATGGCCGCTTTTCT
GGATTCATCGACTGTGGCCGGCTGGGTGTGGCGGACCGCTATCAGGACATAGCGTTGGCTACCCGTGATA
TTGCTGAAGAGCTTGGCGGCGAATGGGCTGACCGCTTCCTCGTGCTTTACGGTATCGCCGCTCCCGATTC
GCAGCGCATCGCCTTCTATCGCCTTCTTGACGAGTTCTTCTGAGCGGGACTCTGGGGTTCGCGAAATGAC
CGACCAAGCGACGCCCAACCTGCCATCACGAGATTTCGATTCCACCGCCGCCTTCTATGAAAGGTTGGGC
TTCGGAATCGTTTTCCGGGACGCCGGCTGGATGATCCTCCAGCGCGGGGATCTCATGCTGGAGTTCTTCG
CCCACCCCAACTTGTTTATTGCAGCTTATAATGGTTACAAATAAAGCAATAGCATCACAAATTTCACAAA
TAAAGCATTTTTTTCACTGCATTCTAGTTGTGGTTTGTCCAAACTCATCAATGTATCTTATCATGTCTGT
ATACCGTCGACCTCTAGCTAGAGCTTGGCGTAATCATGGTCATAGCTGTTTCCTGTGTGAAATTGTTATC
CGCTCACAATTCCACACAACATACGAGCCGGAAGCATAAAGTGTAAAGCCTGGGGTGCCTAATGAGTGAG
CTAACTCACATTAATTGCGTTGCGCTCACTGCCCGCTTTCCAGTCGGGAAACCTGTCGTGCCAGCTGCAT
TAATGAATCGGCCAACGCGCGGGGAGAGGCGGTTTGCGTATTGGGCGCTCTTCCGCTTCCTCGCTCACTG
ACTCGCTGCGCTCGGTCGTTCGGCTGCGGCGAGCGGTATCAGCTCACTCAAAGGCGGTAATACGGTTATC
CACAGAATCAGGGGATAACGCAGGAAAGAACATGTGAGCAAAAGGCCAGCAAAAGGCCAGGAACCGTAAA
AAGGCCGCGTTGCTGGCGTTTTTCCATAGGCTCCGCCCCCCTGACGAGCATCACAAAAATCGACGCTCAA
GTCAGAGGTGGCGAAACCCGACAGGACTATAAAGATACCAGGCGTTTCCCCCTGGAAGCTCCCTCGTGCG
CTCTCCTGTTCCGACCCTGCCGCTTACCGGATACCTGTCCGCCTTTCTCCCTTCGGGAAGCGTGGCGCTT
TCTCATAGCTCACGCTGTAGGTATCTCAGTTCGGTGTAGGTCGTTCGCTCCAAGCTGGGCTGTGTGCACG
AACCCCCCGTTCAGCCCGACCGCTGCGCCTTATCCGGTAACTATCGTCTTGAGTCCAACCCGGTAAGACA
CGACTTATCGCCACTGGCAGCAGCCACTGGTAACAGGATTAGCAGAGCGAGGTATGTAGGCGGTGCTACA
GAGTTCTTGAAGTGGTGGCCTAACTACGGCTACACTAGAAGAACAGTATTTGGTATCTGCGCTCTGCTGA
AGCCAGTTACCTTCGGAAAAAGAGTTGGTAGCTCTTGATCCGGCAAACAAACCACCGCTGGTAGCGGTGG
TTTTTTTGTTTGCAAGCAGCAGATTACGCGCAGAAAAAAAGGATCTCAAGAAGATCCTTTGATCTTTTCT
ACGGGGTCTGACGCTCAGTGGAACGAAAACTCACGTTAAGGGATTTTGGTCATGAGATTATCAAAAAGGA
TCTTCACCTAGATCCTTTTAAATTAAAAATGAAGTTTTAAATCAATCTAAAGTATATATGAGTAAACTTG
GTCTGACAGTTACCAATGCTTAATCAGTGAGGCACCTATCTCAGCGATCTGTCTATTTCGTTCATCCATA
GTTGCCTGACTCCCCGTCGTGTAGATAACTACGATACGGGAGGGCTTACCATCTGGCCCCAGTGCTGCAA
TGATACCGCGAGACCCACGCTCACCGGCTCCAGATTTATCAGCAATAAACCAGCCAGCCGGAAGGGCCGA
GCGCAGAAGTGGTCCTGCAACTTTATCCGCCTCCATCCAGTCTATTAATTGTTGCCGGGAAGCTAGAGTA
AGTAGTTCGCCAGTTAATAGTTTGCGCAACGTTGTTGCCATTGCTACAGGCATCGTGGTGTCACGCTCGT
CGTTTGGTATGGCTTCATTCAGCTCCGGTTCCCAACGATCAAGGCGAGTTACATGATCCCCCATGTTGTG
CAAAAAAGCGGTTAGCTCCTTCGGTCCTCCGATCGTTGTCAGAAGTAAGTTGGCCGCAGTGTTATCACTC
ATGGTTATGGCAGCACTGCATAATTCTCTTACTGTCATGCCATCCGTAAGATGCTTTTCTGTGACTGGTG
AGTACTCAACCAAGTCATTCTGAGAATAGTGTATGCGGCGACCGAGTTGCTCTTGCCCGGCGTCAATACG
GGATAATACCGCGCCACATAGCAGAACTTTAAAAGTGCTCATCATTGGAAAACGTTCTTCGGGGCGAAAA
CTCTCAAGGATCTTACCGCTGTTGAGATCCAGTTCGATGTAACCCACTCGTGCACCCAACTGATCTTCAG
CATCTTTTACTTTCACCAGCGTTTCTGGGTGAGCAAAAACAGGAAGGCAAAATGCCGCAAAAAAGGGAAT
AAGGGCGACACGGAAATGTTGAATACTCATACTCTTCCTTTTTCAATATTATTGAAGCATTTATCAGGGT
TATTGTCTCATGAGCGGATACATATTTGAATGTATTTAGAAAAATAAACAAATAGGGGTTCCGCGCACAT
TTCCCCGAAAAGTGCCACCTGACGTC
