>Addgene plasmid #184260 | pcDNA FZD4_5CRDlinker | depositor partial sequence | sequence record 357038 | Insert
CCCATTTGGGGAGCCAATATAAGGCAGAGCTCTCTGGCTAACTAGAGAACCCACTGCTTACTGGCTTATC
GAAATTAATACGACTCACTATAGGGAGACCCAAGCTGGCTAGTTAAGCTTGGTACCATGTCTGCACTTCT
GATCCTAGCTCTTGTTGGAGCTGCAGTTGCTGACTACAAAGACGATGACGACAAGCTTGCGGCCGCAGCG
TCCAAGGCCCCGGTGTGCCAGGAAATCACGGTGCCCATGTGCCGCGGCATCGGCTACAACCTGACGCACA
TGCCCAACCAGTTCAACCACGACACGCAGGACGAGGCGGGCCTGGAGGTGCACCAGTTCTGGCCGCTGGT
GGAGATCCAATGCTCGCCGGACCTGCGCTTCTTCCTATGCTCTATGTACACGCCCATCTGTCTGCCCGAC
TACCACAAGCCGCTGCCGCCCTGCCGCTCGGTGTGCGAGCGCGCCAAGGCCGGCTGCTCGCCGCTGATGC
GCCAGTACGGCTTCGCCTGGCCCGAGCGCATGAGCTGCGACCGCCTCCCGGTGCTGGGCCGCGACGCCGA
GGTCCTCTGCATGGATTACAACCGCAGCGAGGCCACCACGGCGCCCCCCAGGCCTTTCCCAGCCAAGCCC
ACCCTTCCAGGCCCGCCAGGGGCGCCGGCCTCGGGGGGCGAATGCCCCGCTGGGGGCCCGTTCGTGTGCA
AGTGTCGCGAGCCCTTCGTGCCCATTCTGAAGGAGTCACACCCGCTCTACAACAAGGTGCGGACGGGCCA
GGTGCCCAACTGCGCGGTACCCTGTGGCTACGATGCTGGCTTGTACAGCCGCTCAGCTAAGGAGTTCACG
GATATTTGGATGGCTGTGTGGGCCAGCCTCTGCTTCATCTCCACCACCTTCACCGTGCTGACCTTCCTGA
TTGATTCATCCAGGTTTTCTTACCCTGAGCGCCCCATCATATTTCTCAGTATGTGCTATAATATTTATAG
CATTGCTTATATTGTTCGGCTGACTGTAGGCCGGGAAAGGATATCCTGTGATTTTGAAGAGGCGGCAGAG
CCCGTTCTCATCCAAGAAGGACTTAAGAACACAGGATGTGCAATAATTTTCTTGCTGATGTACTTTTTTG
GAATGGCCAGCTCCATTTGGTGGGTTATTCTGACACTCACTTGGTTTTTGGCAGCCGGACTCAAGTGGGG
TCATGAAGCCATTGAAATGCACAGTTCTTATTTCCACATCGCAGCCTGGGCTATTCCCGCAGTGAAAACC
ATTGTCATCTTGATTATGAGACTAGTGGATGCCGATGAACTGACTGGCTTGTGCTATGTTGGGAACCAAA
ACCTAGATGCCCTCACTGGCTTTGTGGTGGCTCCTCTCTTTACGTATTTGGTGATTGGAACGCTGTTCAT
TGCGGCGGGTTTGGTGGCCTTATTCAAAATTCGGTCCAATCTTCAAAAAGACGGGACAAAGACAGACAAG
TTGGAAAGGCTAATGGTCAAGATCGGGGTCTTCTCAGTACTGTACACGGTTCCTGCAACCTGTGTGATTG
CCTGTTATTTCTATGAAATCTCAAACTGGGCACTCTTTCGATATTCTGCAGATGACTCAAACATGGCAGT
TGAAATGTTGAAAATTTTTATGTCTTTGCTCGTGGGCATCACTTCAGGCATGTGGATTTGGTCTGCCAAA
ACTCTTCACACGTGGCAAAAGTGTTCTAACCGATTGGTGAATTCTGGGAAGGTAAAGAGAGAGAAGAGGG
GGAATGGTTGGGTGAAGCCAGGAAAAGGCAACGAGACTGTGGTATAGCTCGAGCATCATCACCATCACCA
TGAGTTAACCCCCTGATCCCC
